Addgene plasmid #113455: pLenti GW-NL-myc
Purpose: (Empty Backbone) Lentiviral NanoLuc Gateway shuttle vector for C-terminal fusions
Depositing lab: Erich Wanker. Depositing organization: Max-Delbrueck-Centrum fuer Molekulare Medizin (MDC). Publication: LuTHy: a double-readout bioluminescence-based two-hybrid technology for quantitative mapping of protein-protein interactions in mammalian cells. Trepte P, Kruse S, Kostova S, Hoffmann S, Buntru A, Tempelmeier A, Secker C, Diez L, Schulz A, Klockmeier K, Zenkner M, Golusik S, Rau K, Schnoegl S, Garner CC, Wanker EE. Mol Syst Biol. 2018 Jul 11;14(7):e8071. doi: 10.15252/msb.20178071. PubMed 29997244.
Backbone
  Vector backbone: FUGW
  Backbone manufacturer: FUGW was a gift from David Baltimore (Addgene plasmid # 14883)
  Backbone size (bp): 9955
  Vector type: Mammalian Expression, Lentiviral, Luciferase
  Promoter: hUbC
  Tag / fusion protein: NanoLuc-cmyc (C terminal on insert)
Growth in bacteria
  Bacterial resistance: Chloramphenicol and Ampicillin, 25 & 100 μg/mL
  Growth temperature: 37°C
  Growth strain: ccdB Survival
  Copy number: High Copy
Gene/Insert
  Cloning method: Gateway Cloning
  Sequencing primers: 5′ tgaagctccggttttgaact; 3′ ccccgagattctgaaacaaac
Resource information
  A portion of this plasmid was derived from a plasmid made by: Viral Core Facility (VCF) of the Charité – Universitätsmedizin Berlin
Terms and licenses: Academic/Nonprofit Terms; Industry Terms: Not Available to Industry
How to cite: pLenti GW-NL-myc was a gift from Erich Wanker (Addgene plasmid # 113455 ; http://n2t.net/addgene:113455 ; RRID:Addgene_113455)
