[The description below was written by a language model from this plasmid's Addgene catalogue record and pLannotate feature annotations shown in this document.]
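Description:
pLenti GW-NL-myc is an empty lentiviral Gateway destination vector built on the FUGW backbone. It is designed to express a protein of interest in mammalian cells as a C-terminal fusion to NanoLuc luciferase and a myc epitope. It replicates in E. coli from a high-copy ColE1/pUC-type origin and carries ampicillin resistance on the backbone. The Gateway cassette adds chloramphenicol resistance and the ccdB gyrase toxin, so the unrecombined plasmid must be maintained in a ccdB-tolerant strain under dual selection. An f1 origin and an SV40/EM7-driven bleomycin/Zeocin resistance cassette also lie outside the viral region.

The transfer cassette starts with a CMV enhancer/promoter joined to a truncated HIV-1 5' LTR. This is followed by the Ψ packaging signal with a partial gag sequence, the RRE for Rev-dependent export of the genomic RNA, and the cPPT/CTS. The human ubiquitin C promoter then drives the payload, an attR1–CmR–ccdB–attR2 cassette placed directly upstream of a human codon-optimised NanoLuc coding sequence and a myc tag. The annotation matches the tag only as a fragment of a 3xMyc element. An LR reaction with an entry clone swaps the selection cassette for the open reading frame, which is then read through into NanoLuc-myc. This presumably requires an insert without a stop codon. A WPRE downstream enhances transcript expression, and the cassette ends with a truncated 3' LTR and a bGH polyadenylation signal.

The associated publication describes a bioluminescence-based two-hybrid method with a double readout for quantitatively mapping protein–protein interactions in mammalian cells. In that setting, the vector provides NanoLuc-tagged fusion proteins by lentiviral transduction. The sequenced plasmid is 11,461 nt long, larger than the listed backbone size.
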