Features (pLannotate 1.2.2; 38 found; start..end, strand, type, name):
    134..513     +  enhancer       CMV enhancer: human cytomegalovirus immediate early enhancer
    514..713     +  promoter       CMV promoter: human cytomegalovirus (CMV) immediate early promoter
    731..911     +  LTR            5' LTR (truncated): truncated 5' long terminal repeat (LTR) from HIV-1
    958..1083    +  misc_feature   HIV-1 Ψ: packaging signal of human immunodeficiency virus type 1
   1067..1430    +  CDS            HIV-1 gag (fragment): gag protein from human immunodeficiency virus 1; gag
   1576..1809    +  misc_feature   RRE: The Rev response element (RRE) of HIV-1 allows for Rev-dependent mRNA export from the nucleus to the cytoplasm.
   2186..2286    +  CDS            Rev (fragment): human immunodeficiency virus 1 (HIV-1) Rev protein; rev; enhances nuclear export of unspliced and incompletely spliced viral mRNAs
   2336..2453    +  misc_feature   cPPT/CTS: central polypurine tract and central termination sequence of HIV-1
   2518..3729    +  promoter       UbC promoter: human ubiquitin C promoter
   3761..3885    +  protein_bind   attR1: mutant version of attR; recombination site for the Gateway® LR reaction LR Clonase™
   3910..3940    +  promoter       lac UV5 promoter: E. coli lac promoter with an "up" mutation
   3964..3993    +  promoter       cat promoter (fragment): promoter of the E. coli cat gene encoding chloramphenicol acetyltransferase
   3994..4674    +  CDS            CmR: chloramphenicol acetyltransferase confers resistance to chloramphenicol
   4831..4989    +  CDS            ccdA (fragment): CCDA_ECO57 - Also known as H, letA. Experimental evidence at protein level: Swiss-Prot protein existence level 1. Antitoxin component of a type II toxin-antitoxin (TA) system which inhibits the post-segregational killing (PSK) of plasmid-free cells, also referred to as a plasmid addiction system. Binds to and blocks the activity of CcdB; will also remove bound CcdB protein from the CcdB-GyrA complex by forming a CcdA-CcdB complex, a process termed rejuvenation. Functions as a transcriptional corepressor for the ccdAB operon, repression also requires CcdB (By similarity). From Escherichia coli
   4994..5299    +  CDS            ccdB: CcdB, a bacterial toxin that poisons DNA gyrase; ccdB; Plasmids containing the ccdB gene cannot be propagated in standard E. coli strains.
   5340..5464    -  protein_bind   attR2: mutant version of attR; recombination site for the Gateway® LR reaction LR Clonase™
   5472..5981    +  CDS            Nluc: NanoLuc® luciferase human codon-optimized
   5985..6007    +  CDS            3xMyc (fragment): 3 tandem Myc epitope tags
   6025..6049    +  misc_feature   MCS (fragment): pBluescript multiple cloning site
   6049..6637    +  misc_feature   WPRE: woodchuck hepatitis virus posttranscriptional regulatory element
   6574..7155    +  CDS            nef (fragment): NEF_HV1H2 - Experimental evidence at protein level: Swiss-Prot protein existence level 1. Extracellular Nef protein targets CD4(+) T-lymphocytes for apoptosis by interacting with CXCR4 surface receptors. From Human immunodeficiency virus type 1 group M subtype B (isolate HXB2) (HIV-1).
   7162..7342    +  LTR            5' LTR (truncated): truncated 5' long terminal repeat (LTR) from HIV-1
   7374..7598    +  polyA_signal   bGH poly(A) signal: bovine growth hormone polyadenylation signal
   7602..7623    +  promoter       SV40 promoter (fragment): SV40 enhancer and early promoter
   7644..8072    +  rep_origin     f1 ori (sequence partly withheld): f1 bacteriophage origin of replication; arrow indicates direction of (+) strand synthesis
   8086..8415    +  promoter       SV40 promoter: SV40 enhancer and early promoter
   8463..8510    +  promoter       EM7 promoter: synthetic bacterial promoter&nbsp
   8529..8903    +  CDS            BleoR: antibiotic-binding protein; Sh ble from Streptoalloteichus hindustanus; confers resistance to bleomycin, phleomycin, and Zeocin™
   8913..9038    +  CDS            ble (fragment): BLE_KLEPN - Experimental evidence at protein level: Swiss-Prot protein existence level 1. Binding protein with a strong affinity to the bleomycin family of antibiotics. Binds to CL990; an antimitotic-antibiotic compound. From Klebsiella pneumoniae.
   9033..9154    +  polyA_signal   SV40 poly(A) signal: SV40 polyadenylation signal
   9225..9247    -  protein_bind   lac operator (fragment): The lac repressor binds to the lac operator to inhibit transcription in E. coli. This inhibition can be relieved by adding lactose or isopropyl-β-D-thiogalactopyranoside (IPTG). lac repressor encoded by lacI
   9251..9281    -  promoter       lac promoter: promoter for the E. coli lac operon
   9296..9317    -  protein_bind   CAP binding site: CAP binding activates transcription in the presence of cAMP. E. coli catabolite activator protein
   9330..9422    -  CDS            lacI (fragment): lac repressor; lacI; The lac repressor binds to the lac operator to inhibit transcription in E. coli. This inhibition can be relieved by adding lactose or isopropyl-β-D-thiogalactopyranoside (IPTG).
   9605..10193   -  rep_origin     ori: high-copy-number ColE1/pMB1/pBR322/pUC origin of replication
  10364..11224   -  CDS            AmpR: β-lactamase; bla; confers resistance to ampicillin, carbenicillin, and related antibiotics
  11225..11329   -  promoter       AmpR promoter: bla
  11388..11440   -  misc_feature   bom (fragment): basis of mobility region from pBR322
>Addgene plasmid #113455 | pLenti GW-NL-myc | addgene full sequence | sequence record 222518 | Addgene NGS Result
GAGGTCGCTGAGTAGTGCGCGAGCAAAATTTAAGCTACAACAAGGCAAGGCTTGACCGACAATTGCATGA
AGAATCTGCTTAGGGTTAGGCGTTTTGCGCTGCTTCGCGATGTACGGGCCAGATATACGCGTTGACATTG
ATTATTGACTAGTTATTAATAGTAATCAATTACGGGGTCATTAGTTCATAGCCCATATATGGAGTTCCGC
GTTACATAACTTACGGTAAATGGCCCGCCTGGCTGACCGCCCAACGACCCCCGCCCATTGACGTCAATAA
TGACGTATGTTCCCATAGTAACGCCAATAGGGACTTTCCATTGACGTCAATGGGTGGAGTATTTACGGTA
AACTGCCCACTTGGCAGTACATCAAGTGTATCATATGCCAAGTACGCCCCCTATTGACGTCAATGACGGT
AAATGGCCCGCCTGGCATTATGCCCAGTACATGACCTTATGGGACTTTCCTACTTGGCAGTACATCTACG
TATTAGTCATCGCTATTACCATGGTGATGCGGTTTTGGCAGTACATCAATGGGCGTGGATAGCGGTTTGA
CTCACGGGGATTTCCAAGTCTCCACCCCATTGACGTCAATGGGAGTTTGTTTTGGCACCAAAATCAACGG
GACTTTCCAAAATGTCGTAACAACTCCGCCCCATTGACGCAAATGGGCGGTAGGCGTGTACGGTGGGAGG
TCTATATAAGCAGCGCGTTTTGCCTGTACTGGGTCTCTCTGGTTAGACCAGATCTGAGCCTGGGAGCTCT
CTGGCTAACTAGGGAACCCACTGCTTAAGCCTCAATAAAGCTTGCCTTGAGTGCTTCAAGTAGTGTGTGC
CCGTCTGTTGTGTGACTCTGGTAACTAGAGATCCCTCAGACCCTTTTAGTCAGTGTGGAAAATCTCTAGC
AGTGGCGCCCGAACAGGGACTTGAAAGCGAAAGGGAAACCAGAGGAGCTCTCTCGACGCAGGACTCGGCT
TGCTGAAGCGCGCACGGCAAGAGGCGAGGGGCGGCGACTGGTGAGTACGCCAAAAATTTTGACTAGCGGA
GGCTAGAAGGAGAGAGATGGGTGCGAGAGCGTCAGTATTAAGCGGGGGAGAATTAGATCGCGATGGGAAA
AAATTCGGTTAAGGCCAGGGGGAAAGAAAAAATATAAATTAAAACATATAGTATGGGCAAGCAGGGAGCT
AGAACGATTCGCAGTTAATCCTGGCCTGTTAGAAACATCAGAAGGCTGTAGACAAATACTGGGACAGCTA
CAACCATCCCTTCAGACAGGATCAGAAGAACTTAGATCATTATATAATACAGTAGCAACCCTCTATTGTG
TGCATCAAAGGATAGAGATAAAAGACACCAAGGAAGCTTTAGACAAGATAGAGGAAGAGCAAAACAAAAG
TAAGACCACCGCACAGCAAGCGGCCGCTGATCTTCAGACCTGGAGGAGGAGATATGAGGGACAATTGGAG
AAGTGAATTATATAAATATAAAGTAGTAAAAATTGAACCATTAGGAGTAGCACCCACCAAGGCAAAGAGA
AGAGTGGTGCAGAGAGAAAAAAGAGCAGTGGGAATAGGAGCTTTGTTCCTTGGGTTCTTGGGAGCAGCAG
GAAGCACTATGGGCGCAGCGTCAATGACGCTGACGGTACAGGCCAGACAATTATTGTCTGGTATAGTGCA
GCAGCAGAACAATTTGCTGAGGGCTATTGAGGCGCAACAGCATCTGTTGCAACTCACAGTCTGGGGCATC
AAGCAGCTCCAGGCAAGAATCCTGGCTGTGGAAAGATACCTAAAGGATCAACAGCTCCTGGGGATTTGGG
GTTGCTCTGGAAAACTCATTTGCACCACTGCTGTGCCTTGGAATGCTAGTTGGAGTAATAAATCTCTGGA
ACAGATTTGGAATCACACGACCTGGATGGAGTGGGACAGAGAAATTAACAATTACACAAGCTTAATACAC
TCCTTAATTGAAGAATCGCAAAACCAGCAAGAAAAGAATGAACAAGAATTATTGGAATTAGATAAATGGG
CAAGTTTGTGGAATTGGTTTAACATAACAAATTGGCTGTGGTATATAAAATTATTCATAATGATAGTAGG
AGGCTTGGTAGGTTTAAGAATAGTTTTTGCTGTACTTTCTATAGTGAATAGAGTTAGGCAGGGATATTCA
CCATTATCGTTTCAGACCCACCTCCCAACCCCGAGGGGACCCGACAGGCCCGAAGGAATAGAAGAAGAAG
GTGGAGAGAGAGACAGAGACAGATCCATTCGATTAGTGAACGGATCGGCACTGCGTGCGCCAATTCTGCA
GACAAATGGCAGTATTCATCCACAATTTTAAAAGAAAAGGGGGGATTGGGGGGTACAGTGCAGGGGAAAG
AATAGTAGACATAATAGCAACAGACATACAAACTAAAGAATTACAAAAACAAATTACAAAAATTCAAAAT
TTTCGGGTTTATTACAGGGACAGCAGAGATCCAGTTTGGTTAATTAACCCGTGTCGGCTCCAGATCTGGC
CTCCGCGCCGGGTTTTGGCGCCTCCCGCGGGCGCCCCCCTCCTCACGGCGAGCGCTGCCACGTCAGACGA
AGGGCGCAGCGAGCGTCCTGATCCTTCCGCCCGGACGCTCAGGACAGCGGCCCGCTGCTCATAAGACTCG
GCCTTAGAACCCCAGTATCAGCAGAAGGACATTTTAGGACGGGACTTGGGTGACTCTAGGGCACTGGTTT
TCTTTCCAGAGAGCGGAACAGGCGAGGAAAAGTAGTCCCTTCTCGGCGATTCTGCGGAGGGATCTCCGTG
GGGCGGTGAACGCCGATGATTATATAAGGACGCGCCGGGTGTGGCACAGCTAGTTCCGTCGCAGCCGGGA
TTTGGGTCGCGGTTCTTGTTTGTGGATCGCTGTGATCGTCACTTGGTGAGTAGCGGGCTGCTGGGCTGGC
CGGGGCTTTCGTGGCCGCCGGGCCGCTCGGTGGGACGGAAGCGTGTGGAGAGACCGCCAAGGGCTGTAGT
CTGGGTCCGCGAGCAAGGTTGCCCTGAACTGGGGGTTGGGGGGAGCGCAGCAAAATGGCGGCTGTTCCCG
AGTCTTGAATGGAAGACGCTTGTGAGGCGGGCTGTGAGGTCGTTGAAACAAGGTGGGGGGCATGGTGGGC
GGCAAGAACCCAAGGTCTTGAGGCCTTCGCTAATGCGGGAAAGCTCTTATTCGGGTGAGATGGGCTGGGG
CACCATCTGGGGACCCTGACGTGAAGTTTGTCACTGACTGGAGAACTCGGTTTGTCGTCTGTTGCGGGGG
CGGCAGTTATGGCGGTGCCGTTGGGCAGTGCACCCGTACCTTTGGGAGCGCGCGCCCTCGTCGTGTCGTG
ACGTCACCCGTTCTGTTGGCTTATAATGCAGGGTGGGGCCACCTGCCGGTAGGTGTGCGGTAGGCTTTTC
TCCGTCGCAGGACGCAGGGTTCGGGCCTAGGGTAGGCTCTCCTGAATCGACAGGCGCCGGACCTCTGGTG
AGGGGAGGGATAAGTGAGGCGTCAGTTTCTTTGGTCGGTTTTATGTACCTATCTTCTTAAGTAGCTGAAG
CTCCGGTTTTGAACTATGCGCTCGGGGTTGGCGAGTGTGTTTTGTGAAGTTTTTTAGGCACCTTTTGAAA
TGTAATCATTTGGGTCAATATGTAATTTTCAGTGTTAGACTAGTAAATTGTCCGCTAAATTCTGGCCGTT
TTTGGCTTTTTTGTTAGACGAAGCTTGGGCCCGGGAATTAATTCGCTAGCACAAGTTTGTACAAAAAAGC
TGAACGAGAAACGTAAAATGATATAAATATCAATATATTAAATTAGATTTTGCATAAAAAACAGACTACA
TAATACTGTAAAACACAACATATCCAGTCACTATGGCGGCCGCATTAGGCACCCCAGGCTTTACACTTTA
TGCTTCCGGCTCGTATAATGTGTGGATTTTGAGTTAGGATCCGTCGAGATTTTCAGGAGCTAAGGAAGCT
AAAATGGAGAAAAAAATCACTGGATATACCACCGTTGATATATCCCAATGGCATCGTAAAGAACATTTTG
AGGCATTTCAGTCAGTTGCTCAATGTACCTATAACCAGACCGTTCAGCTGGATATTACGGCCTTTTTAAA
GACCGTAAAGAAAAATAAGCACAAGTTTTATCCGGCCTTTATTCACATTCTTGCCCGCCTGATGAATGCT
CATCCGGAATTCCGTATGGCAATGAAAGACGGTGAGCTGGTGATATGGGATAGTGTTCACCCTTGTTACA
CCGTTTTCCATGAGCAAACTGAAACGTTTTCATCGCTCTGGAGTGAATACCACGACGATTTCCGGCAGTT
TCTACACATATATTCGCAAGATGTGGCGTGTTACGGTGAAAACCTGGCCTATTTCCCTAAAGGGTTTATT
GAGAATATGTTTTTCGTCTCAGCCAATCCCTGGGTGAGTTTCACCAGTTTTGATTTAAACGTGGCCAATA
TGGACAACTTCTTCGCCCCCGTTTTCACCATGGGCAAATATTATACGCAAGGCGACAAGGTGCTGATGCC
GCTGGCGATTCAGGTTCATCATGCCGTTTGTGATGGCTTCCATGTCGGCAGAATGCTTAATGAATTACAA
CAGTACTGCGATGAGTGGCAGGCGGGGCGTAATCTAGAGGATCCGGCTTACTAAAAGCCAGATAACAGTA
TGCGTATTTGCGCGCTGATTTTTGCGGTATAAGAATATATACTGATATGTATACCCGAAGTATGTCAAAA
AGAGGTATGCTATGAAGCAGCGTATTACAGTGACAGTTGACAGCGACAGCTATCAGTTGCTCAAGGCATA
TATGATGTCAATATCTCCGGTCTGGTAAGCACAACCATGCAGAATGAAGCCCGTCGTCTGCGTGCCGAAC
GCTGGAAAGCGGAAAATCAGGAAGGGATGGCTGAGGTCGCCCGGTTTATTGAAATGAACGGCTCTTTTGC
TGACGAGAACAGGGGCTGGTGAAATGCAGTTTAAGGTTTACACCTATAAAAGAGAGAGCCGTTATCGTCT
GTTTGTGGATGTACAGAGTGATATTATTGACACGCCCGGGCGACGGATGGTGATCCCCCTGGCCAGTGCA
CGTCTGCTGTCAGATAAAGTCCCCCGTGAACTTTACCCGGTGGTGCATATCGGGGATGAAAGCTGGCGCA
TGATGACCACCGATATGGCCAGTGTGCCGGTCTCCGTTATCGGGGAAGAAGTGGCTGATCTCAGCCACCG
CGAAAATGACATCAAAAACGCCATTAACCTGATGTTCTGGGGAATATAAATGTCAGGCTCCCTTATACAC
AGCCAGTCTGCAGGTCGACCATAGTGACTGGATATGTTGTGTTTTACAGTATTATGTAGTCTGTTTTTTA
TGCAAAATCTAATTTAATATATTGATATTTATATCATTTTACGTTTCTCGTTCAGCTTTCTTGTACAAAG
TGGTGAAGCTTGTCTTCACACTCGAAGATTTCGTTGGGGACTGGCGACAGACAGCCGGCTACAACCTGGA
CCAAGTCCTTGAACAGGGAGGTGTGTCCAGTTTGTTTCAGAATCTCGGGGTGTCCGTAACTCCGATCCAA
AGGATTGTCCTGAGCGGTGAAAATGGGCTGAAGATCGACATCCATGTCATCATCCCGTATGAAGGTCTGA
GCGGCGACCAAATGGGCCAGATCGAAAAAATTTTTAAGGTGGTGTACCCTGTGGATGATCATCACTTTAA
GGTGATCCTGCACTATGGCACACTGGTAATCGACGGGGTTACGCCGAACATGATCGACTATTTCGGACGG
CCGTATGAAGGCATCGCCGTGTTCGACGGCAAAAAGATCACTGTAACAGGGACCCTGTGGAACGGCAACA
AAATTATCGACGAGCGCCTGATCAACCCCGACGGCTCCCTGCTGTTCCGAGTAACCATCAACGGAGTGAC
CGGCTGGCGGCTGTGCGAACGCATTCTGGCGGAACAGAAACTGATCTCTGAAGAAGACCTGTGACTCGAG
TCTAGAATTCGATATCAAGCTTATCGATAATCAACCTCTGGATTACAAAATTTGTGAAAGATTGACTGGT
ATTCTTAACTATGTTGCTCCTTTTACGCTATGTGGATACGCTGCTTTAATGCCTTTGTATCATGCTATTG
CTTCCCGTATGGCTTTCATTTTCTCCTCCTTGTATAAATCCTGGTTGCTGTCTCTTTATGAGGAGTTGTG
GCCCGTTGTCAGGCAACGTGGCGTGGTGTGCACTGTGTTTGCTGACGCAACCCCCACTGGTTGGGGCATT
GCCACCACCTGTCAGCTCCTTTCCGGGACTTTCGCTTTCCCCCTCCCTATTGCCACGGCGGAACTCATCG
CCGCCTGCCTTGCCCGCTGCTGGACAGGGGCTCGGCTGTTGGGCACTGACAATTCCGTGGTGTTGTCGGG
GAAATCATCGTCCTTTCCTTGGCTGCTCGCCTGTGTTGCCACCTGGATTCTGCGCGGGACGTCCTTCTGC
TACGTCCCTTCGGCCCTCAATCCAGCGGACCTTCCTTCCCGCGGCCTGCTGCCGGCTCTGCGGCCTCTTC
CGCGTCTTCGCCTTCGCCCTCAGACGAGTCGGATCTCCCTTTGGGCCGCCTCCCCGCATCGATACCGTCG
ACCTCGAGACCTAGAAAAACATGGAGCAATCACAAGTAGCAATACAGCAGCTACCAATGCTGATTGTGCC
TGGCTAGAAGCACAAGAGGAGGAGGAGGTGGGTTTTCCAGTCACACCTCAGGTACCTTTAAGACCAATGA
CTTACAAGGCAGCTGTAGATCTTAGCCACTTTTTAAAAGAAAAGGGGGGACTGGAAGGGCTAATTCACTC
CCAACGAAGACAAGATATCCTTGATCTGTGGATCTACCACACACAAGGCTACTTCCCTGATTGGCAGAAC
TACACACCAGGGCCAGGGATCAGATATCCACTGACCTTTGGATGGTGCTACAAGCTAGTACCAGTTGAGC
AAGAGAAGGTAGAAGAAGCCAATGAAGGAGAGAACACCCGCTTGTTACACCCTGTGAGCCTGCATGGGAT
GGATGACCCGGAGAGAGAAGTATTAGAGTGGAGGTTTGACAGCCGCCTAGCATTTCATCACATGGCCCGA
GAGCTGCATCCGGACTGTACTGGGTCTCTCTGGTTAGACCAGATCTGAGCCTGGGAGCTCTCTGGCTAAC
TAGGGAACCCACTGCTTAAGCCTCAATAAAGCTTGCCTTGAGTGCTTCAAGTAGTGTGTGCCCGTCTGTT
GTGTGACTCTGGTAACTAGAGATCCCTCAGACCCTTTTAGTCAGTGTGGAAAATCTCTAGCAGGGCCCGT
TTAAACCCGCTGATCAGCCTCGACTGTGCCTTCTAGTTGCCAGCCATCTGTTGTTTGCCCCTCCCCCGTG
CCTTCCTTGACCCTGGAAGGTGCCACTCCCACTGTCCTTTCCTAATAAAATGAGGAAATTGCATCGCATT
GTCTGAGTAGGTGTCATTCTATTCTGGGGGGTGGGGTGGGGCAGGACAGCAAGGGGGAGGATTGGGAAGA
CAATAGCAGGCATGCTGGGGATGCGGTGGGCTCTATGGCTTCTGAGGCGGAAAGAACCAGCTGGGGCTCT
AGGGGGTATCCCC
[124 nt withheld, positions 7644-7767]
C
[91 nt withheld, positions 7769-7859]
A
[49 nt withheld, positions 7861-7909]
CCTTTGACGTTGGAGTCCACGTTCTTT
[37 nt withheld, positions 7937-7973]
ACCCTATCTCGGTCTATTCTTTTGATTTATAAGGGATTTTGCCGATTTCGGCCTATTGGTTAAAAAATGA
GCTGATTTAACAAAAATTTAACGCGAATTAATTCTGTGGAATGTGTGTCAGTTAGGGTGTGGAAAGTCCC
CAGGCTCCCCAGCAGGCAGAAGTATGCAAAGCATGCATCTCAATTAGTCAGCAACCAGGTGTGGAAAGTC
CCCAGGCTCCCCAGCAGGCAGAAGTATGCAAAGCATGCATCTCAATTAGTCAGCAACCATAGTCCCGCCC
CTAACTCCGCCCATCCCGCCCCTAACTCCGCCCAGTTCCGCCCATTCTCCGCCCCATGGCTGACTAATTT
TTTTTATTTATGCAGAGGCCGAGGCCGCCTCTGCCTCTGAGCTATTCCAGAAGTAGTGAGGAGGCTTTTT
TGGAGGCCTAGGCTTTTGCAAAAAGCTCCCGGGAGCTTGTATATCCATTTTCGGATCTGATCAGCACGTG
TTGACAATTAATCATCGGCATAGTATATCGGCATAGTATAATACGACAAGGTGAGGAACTAAACCATGGC
CAAGTTGACCAGTGCCGTTCCGGTGCTCACCGCGCGCGACGTCGCCGGAGCGGTCGAGTTCTGGACCGAC
CGGCTCGGGTTCTCCCGGGACTTCGTGGAGGACGACTTCGCCGGTGTGGTCCGGGACGACGTGACCCTGT
TCATCAGCGCGGTCCAGGACCAGGTGGTGCCGGACAACACCCTGGCCTGGGTGTGGGTGCGCGGCCTGGA
CGAGCTGTACGCCGAGTGGTCGGAGGTCGTGTCCACGAACTTCCGGGACGCCTCCGGGCCGGCCATGACC
GAGATCGGCGAGCAGCCGTGGGGGCGGGAGTTCGCCCTGCGCGACCCGGCCGGCAACTGCGTGCACTTCG
TGGCCGAGGAGCAGGACTGACACGTGCTACGAGATTTCGATTCCACCGCCGCCTTCTATGAAAGGTTGGG
CTTCGGAATCGTTTTCCGGGACGCCGGCTGGATGATCCTCCAGCGCGGGGATCTCATGCTGGAGTTCTTC
GCCCACCCCAACTTGTTTATTGCAGCTTATAATGGTTACAAATAAAGCAATAGCATCACAAATTTCACAA
ATAAAGCATTTTTTTCACTGCATTCTAGTTGTGGTTTGTCCAAACTCATCAATGTATCTTATCATGTCTG
TATACCGTCGACCTCTAGCTAGAGCTTGGCGTAATCATGGTCATAGCTGTTTCCTGTGTGAAATTGTTAT
CCGCTCACAATTCCACACAACATACGAGCCGGAAGCATAAAGTGTAAAGCCTGGGGTGCCTAATGAGTGA
GCTAACTCACATTAATTGCGTTGCGCTCACTGCCCGCTTTCCAGTCGGGAAACCTGTCGTGCCAGCTGCA
TTAATGAATCGGCCAACGCGCGGGGAGAGGCGGTTTGCGTATTGGGCGCTCTTCCGCTTCCTCGCTCACT
GACTCGCTGCGCTCGGTCGTTCGGCTGCGGCGAGCGGTATCAGCTCACTCAAAGGCGGTAATACGGTTAT
CCACAGAATCAGGGGATAACGCAGGAAAGAACATGTGAGCAAAAGGCCAGCAAAAGGCCAGGAACCGTAA
AAAGGCCGCGTTGCTGGCGTTTTTCCATAGGCTCCGCCCCCCTGACGAGCATCACAAAAATCGACGCTCA
AGTCAGAGGTGGCGAAACCCGACAGGACTATAAAGATACCAGGCGTTTCCCCCTGGAAGCTCCCTCGTGC
GCTCTCCTGTTCCGACCCTGCCGCTTACCGGATACCTGTCCGCCTTTCTCCCTTCGGGAAGCGTGGCGCT
TTCTCATAGCTCACGCTGTAGGTATCTCAGTTCGGTGTAGGTCGTTCGCTCCAAGCTGGGCTGTGTGCAC
GAACCCCCCGTTCAGCCCGACCGCTGCGCCTTATCCGGTAACTATCGTCTTGAGTCCAACCCGGTAAGAC
ACGACTTATCGCCACTGGCAGCAGCCACTGGTAACAGGATTAGCAGAGCGAGGTATGTAGGCGGTGCTAC
AGAGTTCTTGAAGTGGTGGCCTAACTACGGCTACACTAGAAGAACAGTATTTGGTATCTGCGCTCTGCTG
AAGCCAGTTACCTTCGGAAAAAGAGTTGGTAGCTCTTGATCCGGCAAACAAACCACCGCTGGTAGCGGTG
GTTTTTTTGTTTGCAAGCAGCAGATTACGCGCAGAAAAAAAGGATCTCAAGAAGATCCTTTGATCTTTTC
TACGGGGTCTGACGCTCAGTGGAACGAAAACTCACGTTAAGGGATTTTGGTCATGAGATTATCAAAAAGG
ATCTTCACCTAGATCCTTTTAAATTAAAAATGAAGTTTTAAATCAATCTAAAGTATATATGAGTAAACTT
GGTCTGACAGTTACCAATGCTTAATCAGTGAGGCACCTATCTCAGCGATCTGTCTATTTCGTTCATCCAT
AGTTGCCTGACTCCCCGTCGTGTAGATAACTACGATACGGGAGGGCTTACCATCTGGCCCCAGTGCTGCA
ATGATACCGCGAGACCCACGCTCACCGGCTCCAGATTTATCAGCAATAAACCAGCCAGCCGGAAGGGCCG
AGCGCAGAAGTGGTCCTGCAACTTTATCCGCCTCCATCCAGTCTATTAATTGTTGCCGGGAAGCTAGAGT
AAGTAGTTCGCCAGTTAATAGTTTGCGCAACGTTGTTGCCATTGCTACAGGCATCGTGGTGTCACGCTCG
TCGTTTGGTATGGCTTCATTCAGCTCCGGTTCCCAACGATCAAGGCGAGTTACATGATCCCCCATGTTGT
GCAAAAAAGCGGTTAGCTCCTTCGGTCCTCCGATCGTTGTCAGAAGTAAGTTGGCCGCAGTGTTATCACT
CATGGTTATGGCAGCACTGCATAATTCTCTTACTGTCATGCCATCCGTAAGATGCTTTTCTGTGACTGGT
GAGTACTCAACCAAGTCATTCTGAGAATAGTGTATGCGGCGACCGAGTTGCTCTTGCCCGGCGTCAATAC
GGGATAATACCGCGCCACATAGCAGAACTTTAAAAGTGCTCATCATTGGAAAACGTTCTTCGGGGCGAAA
ACTCTCAAGGATCTTACCGCTGTTGAGATCCAGTTCGATGTAACCCACTCGTGCACCCAACTGATCTTCA
GCATCTTTTACTTTCACCAGCGTTTCTGGGTGAGCAAAAACAGGAAGGCAAAATGCCGCAAAAAAGGGAA
TAAGGGCGACACGGAAATGTTGAATACTCATACTCTTCCTTTTTCAATATTATTGAAGCATTTATCAGGG
TTATTGTCTCATGAGCGGATACATATTTGAATGTATTTAGAAAAATAAACAAATAGGGGTTCCGCGCACA
TTTCCCCGAAAAGTGCCACCTGACGTCGACGGATCGGGAGATCTCCCGATCCCCTATGGTGCACTCTCAG
TACAATCTGCTCTGATGCCGCATAGTTAAGCCAGTATCTGCTCCCTGCTTGTGTGTTG
